Addgene plasmid #98235: NUDT7 (NUDT7A-c002)
Purpose: Bacterial expression for structure determination; may not be full ORF
Depositing lab: Nicola Burgess-Brown. Depositing organization: University of Oxford.
Backbone
  Vector backbone: pNIC28-Bsa4
  Backbone manufacturer: Opher Gileadi (Addgene plasmid # 26103)
  Vector type: Bacterial Expression
Growth in bacteria
  Bacterial resistance: Kanamycin, 50 μg/mL
  Growth temperature: 37°C
  Growth strain: DH5alpha
  Copy number: Unknown
Gene/Insert
  Gene/Insert name: NUDT7A (alt names: NUDT7; nudix hydrolase 7)
  Species: H. sapiens (human)
  Entrez Gene: NUDT7
  Promoter: T7
  Tag / fusion protein: His-6-TEV (N terminal on backbone)
  Cloning method: Ligation Independent Cloning
  Sequencing primers: 5′ T7F; 3′ T7R
Terms and licenses: Academic/Nonprofit Terms; Industry Terms: Not Available to Industry
Depositor comments: Use BL21(DE3)-R3-pRARE2 for expression. T7/lac regulated, N-terminal His-tag, TEV, LIC cloning using BsaI cleavage/T4 polymerase, SacB stuffer fragment, pET28 backbone. 5T3P: http://www.thesgc.org/structures/5T3P
How to cite: NUDT7 (NUDT7A-c002) was a gift from Nicola Burgess-Brown (Addgene plasmid # 98235 ; http://n2t.net/addgene:98235 ; RRID:Addgene_98235)
