[The description below was written by a language model from this plasmid's Addgene catalogue record and pLannotate feature annotations shown in this document.]
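Description:
NUDT7 (NUDT7A-c002) is a bacterial expression plasmid carrying a human NUDT7 (nudix hydrolase 7) coding segment in the pNIC28-Bsa4 vector, a pET28-derived backbone designed for ligation-independent cloning. It was made to produce recombinant protein for structure determination, and the record cautions that the insert may not be the full open reading frame; the annotated NUDT7 coding region spans about 700 bp of the roughly 6.1 kb plasmid. NUDT7 is a coenzyme A diphosphatase that cleaves CoA, CoA esters and oxidized CoA, with a preference for medium-chain acyl-CoAs and bile acid-CoAs.

Expression is driven by a T7 promoter followed by a lac operator and the phage T7 gene 10 ribosome binding site, and ends at a T7 terminator. The plasmid also encodes lacI, so transcription is repressed until induced with IPTG in a host that supplies T7 RNA polymerase; the depositor recommends a BL21(DE3) derivative carrying a rare-codon plasmid. The backbone adds an N-terminal hexahistidine tag followed by a TEV protease site, allowing affinity purification and later tag removal. This tag lies in the unannotated stretch between the RBS and the insert. The His-tag and T7 gene 10 fragments annotated downstream of the insert appear to be residual pET28 vector sequence, and the record does not indicate that they are fused to the protein. In the parent vector, the cloning site holds a SacB stuffer that is removed by BsaI digestion and replaced by the insert after T4 polymerase treatment.

The plasmid is selected with kanamycin (aph(3')-Ia) and replicates from a ColE1/pBR322-type origin with the bom and rop elements. It also contains an f1 origin and remnant tetracycline-resistance fragments from the backbone lineage.
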