Features (pLannotate 1.2.2; 19 found; start..end, strand, type, name):
      1..19      +  promoter       T7 promoter: promoter for bacteriophage T7 RNA polymerase
     20..44      +  protein_bind   lac operator: The lac repressor binds to the lac operator to inhibit transcription in E. coli. This inhibition can be relieved by adding lactose or isopropyl-β-D-thiogalactopyranoside (IPTG). lac repressor encoded by lacI
     59..81      +  RBS            RBS: efficient ribosome binding site from bacteriophage T7 gene 10 (Olins and Rangwala, 1989)
    155..859     +  CDS            NUDT7: NUDT7_HUMAN - Experimental evidence at protein level: Swiss-Prot protein existence level 1. Coenzyme A diphosphatase which mediates the cleavage of CoA, CoA esters and oxidized CoA with similar efficiencies, yielding 3',5'- ADP and the corresponding 4'-phosphopantetheine derivative as products. Preferentially hydrolyzes medium-chain acyl-CoAs and bile acid-CoAs. CoA into 3',5'-ADP and 4'-phosphopantetheine. Has no activity toward NDP-sugars, CDP-alcohols, (deoxy)nucleoside 5'-triphosphates, nucleoside 5'-di or monophosphates, diadenosine polyphosphates, NAD, NADH, NADP, NADPH or thymidine-5'-m
    925..942     +  CDS            9xHis (fragment): 9xHis affinity tag
    952..1001    +  CDS            SET1 (fragment): solubility-enhancement tag derived from T7 phage gene 10B
   1009..1056    +  terminator     T7 terminator: transcription terminator for bacteriophage T7 RNA polymerase
   1093..1521    +  rep_origin     f1 ori (sequence partly withheld): f1 bacteriophage origin of replication; arrow indicates direction of (+) strand synthesis
   1574..1631    +  promoter       AmpR promoter (fragment): bla
   1640..2455    -  CDS            KanR: aminoglycoside phosphotransferase; aph(3')-Ia; confers resistance to kanamycin in bacteria or G418 (Geneticin®) in eukaryotes
   2577..3165    +  rep_origin     ori: high-copy-number ColE1/pMB1/pBR322/pUC origin of replication
   3351..3490    -  misc_feature   bom: basis of mobility region from pBR322
   3592..3783    -  CDS            rop: Rop protein, which maintains plasmids at low copy number; rop
   3800..4180    +  CDS            YPB1_ECOLX: Protein predicted: Swiss-Prot protein existence level 4. From Escherichia coli.
   4252..4543    -  CDS            TcR (fragment): tetracycline efflux protein; tet; confers resistance to tetracycline
   4558..4579    -  protein_bind   CAP binding site: CAP binding activates transcription in the presence of cAMP. E. coli catabolite activator protein
   4592..5674    -  CDS            lacI: lac repressor; lacI; The lac repressor binds to the lac operator to inhibit transcription in E. coli. This inhibition can be relieved by adding lactose or isopropyl-β-D-thiogalactopyranoside (IPTG).
   5675..5752    -  promoter       lacI promoter: lacI
   5760..6039    -  CDS            TcR (fragment): tetracycline efflux protein; tet; confers resistance to tetracycline
>Addgene plasmid #98235 | NUDT7 (NUDT7A-c002) | addgene full sequence | sequence record 193415 | Addgene NGS Result
TAATACGACTCACTATAGGGGAATTGTGAGCGGATAACAATTCCCCTCTAGAAATAATTTTGTTTAACTT
TAAGAAGGAGATATACATATGCACCATCATCATCATCATTCTTCTGGTGTAGATCTGGGTACCGAGAACC
TGTACTTCCAATCCATGTCACGACTTGGTCTTCCCGAGGAGCCAGTCAGAAACAGTTTGCTAGATGATGC
TAAGGCCCGCTTAAGAAAGTATGATATTGGAGGCAAATATTCTCACTTGCCATATAACAAATACTCCGTC
CTTTTGCCATTGGTGGCTAAAGAAGGAAAACTCCATTTGTTGTTCACCGTCCGGTCAGAGAAGCTAAGAA
GGGCCCCTGGAGAAGTTTGCTTCCCTGGAGGTAAGCGTGACCCTACAGACATGGATGATGCAGCCACAGC
TCTCCGGGAAGCCCAGGAGGAAGTGGGTCTCCGTCCTCACCAAGTGGAAGTTGTCTGCTGCCTGGTGCCA
TGTCTTATTGATACAGATACATTGATAACTCCATTTGTGGGTTTAATAGACCACAACTTCCAGGCCCAGC
CGAATCCTGCTGAAGTTAAGGATGTATTCCTGGTGCCTCTGGCCTATTTCCTGCATCCACAGGTCCATGA
CCAGCATTACGTCACACGTCTTGGTCACCGTTTTATTAATCATATCTTTGAGTACACAAACCCTGAAGAC
GGTGTCACTTACCAGATCAAGGGAATGACGGCAAACCTTGCAGTGTTGGTGGCCTTTATCATTTTGGAAA
AAAAACCCACCTTTGAGGTTCAATTTAATCTTAATGATGTATTAGCATCCTCTGAAGAGTTATTCCTGAA
GGTTCATAAAAAAGCTACATGACAGTAAAGGTGGATACGGATCCGAATTCGAGCTCCGTCGACAAGCTTG
CGGCCGCACTCGAGCACCACCACCACCACCACTGAGATCCGGCTGCTAACAAAGCCCGAAAGGAAGCTGA
GTTGGCTGCTGCCACCGCTGAGCAATAACTAGCATAACCCCTTGGGGCCTCTAAACGGGTCTTGAGGGGT
TTTTTGCTGAAAGGAGGAACTATATCCGGATTGGCGAATGGG
[124 nt withheld, positions 1093-1216]
C
[91 nt withheld, positions 1218-1308]
A
[49 nt withheld, positions 1310-1358]
CCTTTGACGTTGGAGTCCACGTTCTTT
[37 nt withheld, positions 1386-1422]
ACCCTATCTCGGTCTATTCTTTTGATTTATAAGGGATTTTGCCGATTTCGGCCTATTGGTTAAAAAATGA
GCTGATTTAACAAAAATTTAACGCGAATTTTAACAAAATATTAACGCTTACAATTTAGGTGGCACTTTTC
GGGGAAATGTGCGCGGAACCCCTATTTGTTTATTTTTCTAAATACATTCAAATATGTATCCGCTCATGAA
TTAATTCTTAGAAAAACTCATCGAGCATCAAATGAAACTGCAATTTATTCATATCAGGATTATCAATACC
ATATTTTTGAAAAAGCCGTTTCTGTAATGAAGGAGAAAACTCACCGAGGCAGTTCCATAGGATGGCAAGA
TCCTGGTATCGGTCTGCGATTCCGACTCGTCCAACATCAATACAACCTATTAATTTCCCCTCGTCAAAAA
TAAGGTTATCAAGTGAGAAATCACCATGAGTGACGACTGAATCCGGTGAGAATGGCAAAAGTTTATGCAT
TTCTTTCCAGACTTGTTCAACAGGCCAGCCATTACGCTCGTCATCAAAATCACTCGCATCAACCAAACCG
TTATTCATTCGTGATTGCGCCTGAGCGAGACGAAATACGCGATCGCTGTTAAAAGGACAATTACAAACAG
GAATCGAATGCAACCGGCGCAGGAACACTGCCAGCGCATCAACAATATTTTCACCTGAATCAGGATATTC
TTCTAATACCTGGAATGCTGTTTTCCCGGGGATCGCAGTGGTGAGTAACCATGCATCATCAGGAGTACGG
ATAAAATGCTTGATGGTCGGAAGAGGCATAAATTCCGTCAGCCAGTTTAGTCTGACCATCTCATCTGTAA
CATCATTGGCAACGCTACCTTTGCCATGTTTCAGAAACAACTCTGGCGCATCGGGCTTCCCATACAATCG
ATAGATTGTCGCACCTGATTGCCCGACATTATCGCGAGCCCATTTATACCCATATAAATCAGCATCCATG
TTGGAATTTAATCGCGGCCTAGAGCAAGACGTTTCCCGTTGAATATGGCTCATAACACCCCTTGTATTAC
TGTTTATGTAAGCAGACAGTTTTATTGTTCATGACCAAAATCCCTTAACGTGAGTTTTCGTTCCACTGAG
CGTCAGACCCCGTAGAAAAGATCAAAGGATCTTCTTGAGATCCTTTTTTTCTGCGCGTAATCTGCTGCTT
GCAAACAAAAAAACCACCGCTACCAGCGGTGGTTTGTTTGCCGGATCAAGAGCTACCAACTCTTTTTCCG
AAGGTAACTGGCTTCAGCAGAGCGCAGATACCAAATACTGTCCTTCTAGTGTAGCCGTAGTTAGGCCACC
ACTTCAAGAACTCTGTAGCACCGCCTACATACCTCGCTCTGCTAATCCTGTTACCAGTGGCTGCTGCCAG
TGGCGATAAGTCGTGTCTTACCGGGTTGGACTCAAGACGATAGTTACCGGATAAGGCGCAGCGGTCGGGC
TGAACGGGGGGTTCGTGCACACAGCCCAGCTTGGAGCGAACGACCTACACCGAACTGAGATACCTACAGC
GTGAGCTATGAGAAAGCGCCACGCTTCCCGAAGGGAGAAAGGCGGACAGGTATCCGGTAAGCGGCAGGGT
CGGAACAGGAGAGCGCACGAGGGAGCTTCCAGGGGGAAACGCCTGGTATCTTTATAGTCCTGTCGGGTTT
CGCCACCTCTGACTTGAGCGTCGATTTTTGTGATGCTCGTCAGGGGGGCGGAGCCTATGGAAAAACGCCA
GCAACGCGGCCTTTTTACGGTTCCTGGCCTTTTGCTGGCCTTTTGCTCACATGTTCTTTCCTGCGTTATC
CCCTGATTCTGTGGATAACCGTATTACCGCCTTTGAGTGAGCTGATACCGCTCGCCGCAGCCGAACGACC
GAGCGCAGCGAGTCAGTGAGCGAGGAAGCGGAAGAGCGCCTGATGCGGTATTTTCTCCTTACGCATCTGT
GCGGTATTTCACACCGCAATGGTGCACTCTCAGTACAATCTGCTCTGATGCCGCATAGTTAAGCCAGTAT
ACACTCCGCTATCGCTACGTGACTGGGTCATGGCTGCGCCCCGACACCCGCCAACACCCGCTGACGCGCC
CTGACGGGCTTGTCTGCTCCCGGCATCCGCTTACAGACAAGCTGTGACCGTCTCCGGGAGCTGCATGTGT
CAGAGGTTTTCACCGTCATCACCGAAACGCGCGAGGCAGCTGCGGTAAAGCTCATCAGCGTGGTCGTGAA
GCGATTCACAGATGTCTGCCTGTTCATCCGCGTCCAGCTCGTTGAGTTTCTCCAGAAGCGTTAATGTCTG
GCTTCTGATAAAGCGGGCCATGTTAAGGGCGGTTTTTTCCTGTTTGGTCACTGATGCCTCCGTGTAAGGG
GGATTTCTGTTCATGGGGGTAATGATACCGATGAAACGAGAGAGGATGCTCACGATACGGGTTACTGATG
ATGAACATGCCCGGTTACTGGAACGTTGTGAGGGTAAACAACTGGCGGTATGGATGCGGCGGGACCAGAG
AAAAATCACTCAGGGTCAATGCCAGCGCTTCGTTAATACAGATGTAGGTGTTCCACAGGGTAGCCAGCAG
CATCCTGCGATGCAGATCCGGAACATAATGGTGCAGGGCGCTGACTTCCGCGTTTCCAGACTTTACGAAA
CACGGAAACCGAAGACCATTCATGTTGTTGCTCAGGTCGCAGACGTTTTGCAGCAGCAGTCGCTTCACGT
TCGCTCGCGTATCGGTGATTCATTCTGCTAACCAGTAAGGCAACCCCGCCAGCCTAGCCGGGTCCTCAAC
GACAGGAGCACGATCATGCGCACCCGTGGGGCCGCCATGCCGGCGATAATGGCCTGCTTCTCGCCGAAAC
GTTTGGTGGCGGGACCAGTGACGAAGGCTTGAGCGAGGGCGTGCAAGATTCCGAATACCGCAAGCGACAG
GCCGATCATCGTCGCGCTCCAGCGAAAGCGGTCCTCGCCGAAAATGACCCAGAGCGCTGCCGGCACCTGT
CCTACGAGTTGCATGATAAAGAAGACAGTCATAAGTGCGGCGACGATAGTCATGCCCCGCGCCCACCGGA
AGGAGCTGACTGGGTTGAAGGCTCTCAAGGGCATCGGTCGAGATCCCGGTGCCTAATGAGTGAGCTAACT
TACATTAATTGCGTTGCGCTCACTGCCCGCTTTCCAGTCGGGAAACCTGTCGTGCCAGCTGCATTAATGA
ATCGGCCAACGCGCGGGGAGAGGCGGTTTGCGTATTGGGCGCCAGGGTGGTTTTTCTTTTCACCAGTGAG
ACGGGCAACAGCTGATTGCCCTTCACCGCCTGGCCCTGAGAGAGTTGCAGCAAGCGGTCCACGCTGGTTT
GCCCCAGCAGGCGAAAATCCTGTTTGATGGTGGTTAACGGCGGGATATAACATGAGCTGTCTTCGGTATC
GTCGTATCCCACTACCGAGATATCCGCACCAACGCGCAGCCCGGACTCGGTAATGGCGCGCATTGCGCCC
AGCGCCATCTGATCGTTGGCAACCAGCATCGCAGTGGGAACGATGCCCTCATTCAGCATTTGCATGGTTT
GTTGAAAACCGGACATGGCACTCCAGTCGCCTTCCCGTTCCGCTATCGGCTGAATTTGATTGCGAGTGAG
ATATTTATGCCAGCCAGCCAGACGCAGACGCGCCGAGACAGAACTTAATGGGCCCGCTAACAGCGCGATT
TGCTGGTGACCCAATGCGACCAGATGCTCCACGCCCAGTCGCGTACCGTCTTCATGGGAGAAAATAATAC
TGTTGATGGGTGTCTGGTCAGAGACATCAAGAAATAACGCCGGAACATTAGTGCAGGCAGCTTCCACAGC
AATGGCATCCTGGTCATCCAGCGGATAGTTAATGATCAGCCCACTGACGCGTTGCGCGAGAAGATTGTGC
ACCGCCGCTTTACAGGCTTCGACGCCGCTTCGTTCTACCATCGACACCACCACGCTGGCACCCAGTTGAT
CGGCGCGAGATTTAATCGCCGCGACAATTTGCGACGGCGCGTGCAGGGCCAGACTGGAGGTGGCAACGCC
AATCAGCAACGACTGTTTGCCCGCCAGTTGTTGTGCCACGCGGTTGGGAATGTAATTCAGCTCCGCCATC
GCCGCTTCCACTTTTTCCCGCGTTTTCGCAGAAACGTGGCTGGCCTGGTTCACCACGCGGGAAACGGTCT
GATAAGAGACACCGGCATACTCTGCGACATCGTATAACGTTACTGGTTTCACATTCACCACCCTGAATTG
ACTCTCTTCCGGGCGCTATCATGCCATACCGCGAAAGGTTTTGCGCCATTCGATGGTGTCCGGGATCTCG
ACGCTCTCCCTTATGCGACTCCTGCATTAGGAAGCAGCCCAGTAGTAGGTTGAGGCCGTTGAGCACCGCC
GCCGCAAGGAATGGTGCATGCAAGGAGATGGCGCCCAACAGTCCCCCGGCCACGGGGCCTGCCACCATAC
CCACGCCGAAACAAGCGCTCATGAGCCCGAAGTGGCGAGCCCGATCTTCCCCATCGGTGATGTCGGCGAT
ATAGGCGCCAGCAACCGCACCTGTGGCGCCGGTGATGCCGGCCACGATGCGTCCGGCGTAGAGGATCGAG
ATCTCGATCCCGCGAAAT
