>Addgene plasmid #98235 | NUDT7 (NUDT7A-c002) | depositor partial sequence | sequence record 180091 | insert
CATATGCACCATCATCATCATCATTCTTCTGGTGTAGATCTGGGTACCGAGAACCTGTACTTCCAATCCA
TGTCACGACTTGGTCTTCCCGAGGAGCCAGTCAGAAACAGTTTGCTAGATGATGCTAAGGCCCGCTTAAG
AAAGTATGATATTGGAGGCAAATATTCTCACTTGCCATATAACAAATACTCCGTCCTTTTGCCATTGGTG
GCTAAAGAAGGAAAACTCCATTTGTTGTTCACCGTCCGGTCAGAGAAGCTAAGAAGGGCCCCTGGAGAAG
TTTGCTTCCCTGGAGGTAAGCGTGACCCTACAGACATGGATGATGCAGCCACAGCTCTCCGGGAAGCCCA
GGAGGAAGTGGGTCTCCGTCCTCACCAAGTGGAAGTTGTCTGCTGCCTGGTGCCATGTCTTATTGATACA
GATACATTGATAACTCCATTTGTGGGTTTAATAGACCACAACTTCCAGGCCCAGCCGAATCCTGCTGAAG
TTAAGGATGTATTCCTGGTGCCTCTGGCCTATTTCCTGCATCCACAGGTCCATGACCAGCATTACGTCAC
ACGTCTTGGTCACCGTTTTATTAATCATATCTTTGAGTACACAAACCCTGAAGACGGTGTCACTTACCAG
ATCAAGGGAATGACGGCAAACCTTGCAGTGTTGGTGGCCTTTATCATTTTGGAAAAAAAACCCACCTTTG
AGGTTCAATTTAATCTTAATGATGTATTAGCATCCTCTGAAGAGTTATTCCTGAAGGTTCATAAAAAAGC
TACATGACAGTAAAGGTGGATACGGATCCGAA
